Addgene plasmid #88023: pDONR223-ZNF473
Purpose: Donor Vector containing ZNF473 transcription factor, part of the Human TFome Collection
Depositing lab: Marc Vidal. Depositing organization: Dana-Farber Cancer Institute. Publication: A comprehensive library of human transcription factors for cell fate engineering. Ng AHM, Khoshakhlagh P, Rojo Arias JE, Pasquini G, Wang K, Swiersy A, Shipman SL, Appleton E, Kiaee K, Kohman RE, Vernet A, Dysart M, Leeper K, Saylor W, Huang JY, Graveline A, Taipale J, Hill DE, Vidal M, Melero-Martin JM, Busskamp V, Church GM. Nat Biotechnol. 2021 Apr;39(4):510-519. doi: 10.1038/s41587-020-0742-6. Epub 2020 Nov 30. PubMed 33257861.
Backbone
  Vector backbone: pDONR223
  Backbone manufacturer: Invitrogen
  Backbone size w/o insert (bp): 3000
  Vector type: Gateway Donor Vector
Growth in bacteria
  Bacterial resistance: Spectinomycin, 50 μg/mL
  Growth temperature: 37°C
  Growth strain: DH5alpha
  Copy number: High Copy
Gene/Insert
  Gene/Insert name: ZNF473
  Species: H. sapiens (human)
  Insert size (bp): 2616
  Mutation: Last nucleotide of stop codon removed to allow for Gateway C-terminal fusions
  Entrez Gene: ZNF473 (a.k.a. ZFP100, ZN473)
  Cloning method: Gateway Cloning
  Sequencing primers: 5′ M13F(-21); 3′ M13R
Terms and licenses: Academic/Nonprofit Terms; Industry Terms: Not Available to Industry
Depositor comments: Represents the ORFeome subset of the TFome
How to cite: pDONR223-ZNF473 was a gift from Marc Vidal (Addgene plasmid # 88023 ; http://n2t.net/addgene:88023 ; RRID:Addgene_88023)
