[The description below was written by a language model from this plasmid's Addgene catalogue record and pLannotate feature annotations shown in this document.]
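Description:
pDONR223-ZNF473 is a Gateway entry clone built in the Invitrogen pDONR223 backbone and carrying the open reading frame of human ZNF473 (also known as ZFP100), a zinc finger protein that associates with the U7 snRNP and participates in histone 3'-end pre-mRNA processing and G1-to-S progression. It belongs to the ORFeome-derived subset of the Human TFome Collection, a library of human transcription factor clones assembled for cell fate engineering. The plasmid is propagated in E. coli from a high-copy ColE1/pUC-type origin and is selected with spectinomycin through the aadA (SmR) aminoglycoside adenylyltransferase gene. This gene sits downstream of a class 1 integron Pc promoter fragment and a residual gentamicin-resistance fragment.

The insert is recorded as 2,616 bp and is flanked by two attL recombination sites, which allow an LR Clonase reaction to move the ORF into any compatible destination vector. The automated annotation labels the upstream site attL3 and the downstream one attL2. It also marks only about 2 kb of the insert as a ZNF473 fragment, although the interval between the att sites matches the full catalogued insert size. The last nucleotide of the stop codon has been removed, so the ORF can read through into a C-terminal tag or fusion partner supplied by the destination vector. The entry clone has no eukaryotic promoter, so expression depends on the destination vector. A T7 promoter lies just outside the downstream att site, rrnB T1 and T2 terminators insulate the cassette from upstream transcription, and small lacI and lacZα fragments are backbone remnants. M13 forward and reverse primer sites are used for sequencing.
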