Features (pLannotate 1.2.2; 12 found; start..end, strand, type, name):
      2..97      +  protein_bind   attL3: mutant version of attL; recombination site for the Gateway® LR reaction LR Clonase™
    100..2079    +  CDS            ZNF473 (fragment): ZN473_HUMAN - Also known as KIAA1141, ZFP100. Experimental evidence at protein level: Swiss-Prot protein existence level 1. Involved in histone 3'-end pre-mRNA processing by associating with U7 snRNP and interacting with SLBP/pre-mRNA complex. Increases histone 3'-end pre-mRNA processing but has no effect on U7 snRNP levels, when overexpressed. Required for cell cycle progression from G1 to S phases. From Homo sapiens (Human).
   2714..2813    -  protein_bind   attL2: mutant version of attL; recombination site for the Gateway® LR reaction LR Clonase™
   2831..2849    -  promoter       T7 promoter: promoter for bacteriophage T7 RNA polymerase
   3039..3062    +  promoter       Pc promoter (fragment): intI1 (promoter lies within the coding sequence); class 1 integron promoter
   3238..3294    +  CDS            GmR (fragment): gentamycin acetyltransferase; aacC1; confers resistance to gentamycin
   3301..4092    +  CDS            SmR: aminoglycoside adenylyltransferase (Murphy, 1985); aadA; confers resistance to spectinomycin and streptomycin
   4185..4773    +  rep_origin     ori: high-copy-number ColE1/pMB1/pBR322/pUC origin of replication
   4956..5048    +  CDS            lacI (fragment): lac repressor; lacI; The lac repressor binds to the lac operator to inhibit transcription in E. coli. This inhibition can be relieved by adding lactose or isopropyl-β-D-thiogalactopyranoside (IPTG).
   5103..5130    -  terminator     rrnB T2 terminator: transcription terminator T2 from the E. coli rrnB gene
   5262..5305    +  terminator     rrnB T1 terminator: Escherichia coli rrnB; transcription terminator T1 from the E. coli rrnB gene
   5352..5388    -  CDS            lacZα (fragment): LacZα fragment of β-galactosidase; lacZ fragment
>Addgene plasmid #88023 | pDONR223-ZNF473 | addgene full sequence | sequence record 189747 | Addgene NGS Result
CAAATAATGATTTTATTTTGACTGATAGTGACCTGTTCGTTGCAACAAATTGATGAGCAATGCTTTTTTA
TAATGCCAACTTTGTACAAAAAAGTTGGCATGGCTGAGGAATTTGTGACCCTCAAGGATGTCGGCATGGA
CTTCACCTTGGGAGACTGGGAGCAGCTCGGGCTGGAACAGGGGGACACGTTCTGGGACACAGCGTTGGAC
AATTGCCAGGACCTCTTCCTGCTGGACCCCCCAAGACCCAACCTGACCTCCCACCCAGATGGCAGTGAAG
ATCTGGAGCCTCTGGCAGGAGGAAGCCCAGAAGCAACAAGCCCTGATGTGACTGAGACCAAGAACTCTCC
TCTGATGGAGGATTTCTTCGAAGAAGGATTCTCCCAGGAGATTATAGAGATGTTATCCAAGGATGGCTTC
TGGAACTCCAATTTCGGAGAAGCCTGTATAGAGGACACCTGGTTAGATAGTTTGCTAGGCGATCCAGAAA
GTCTTCTGAGGTCTGATATTGCCACCAACGGGGAAAGTCCCACGGAATGCAAGAGTCATGAATTAAAGAG
AGGACTCAGTCCTGTGTCCACCGTTTCCACGGGAGAAGATTCCATGGTGCATAATGTTTCTGAAAAGACC
CTCACACCAGCTAAGTCTAAGGAATATAGGGGTGAGTTTTTCTCCTACTCCGACCACAGCCAGCAGGATT
CTGTTCAGGAAGGGGAGAAACCATATCAATGTAGTGAATGTGGGAAAAGCTTCAGTGGGAGTTACCGTCT
TACCCAGCACTGGATCACTCATACTAGGGAGAAACCCACTGTCCATCAAGAGTGTGAGCAAGGTTTTGAC
CGGAATGCTTCCCTTTCTGTGTATCCGAAAACTCACACGGGCTACAAATTCTATGTGTGTAATGAATATG
GGACAACTTTTAGTCAGAGTACATACCTGTGGCATCAGAAAACTCACACTGGAGAAAAACCATGTAAGAG
TCAAGATAGTGACCACCCACCCAGTCATGACACACAGCCTGGTGAGCATCAGAAAACTCACACAGATAGT
AAGTCCTACAACTGTAACGAATGCGGCAAGGCTTTTACCCGGATCTTCCACCTTACTCGGCACCAGAAGA
TCCACACTCGGAAACGCTATGAGTGTTCCAAGTGCCAGGCGACCTTCAACTTGAGAAAACACCTCATCCA
ACATCAGAAAACTCACGCTGCAAAAACTACCTCTGAGTGTCAGGAGTGTGGGAAGATTTTTAGGCACAGT
TCGCTGCTCATTGAACACCAGGCTCTTCATGCTGGAGAGGAGCCTTATAAGTGTAACGAACGTGGGAAAT
CCTTCAGGCATAACTCTACCCTAAAGATCCATCAGAGGGTTCACAGTGGAGAGAAGCCTTACAAATGCAG
TGAGTGTGGGAAGGCCTTCCACCGGCACACTCACCTTAATGAACATCGGCGAATTCATACAGGCTACAGA
CCCCACAAATGTCAGGAATGCGTCAGGAGTTTCAGCCGGCCCTCACATCTGATGCGACATCAGGCCATTC
ACACCGCAGAAAAGCCCTATAGCTGTGCTGAATGCAAGGAGACTTTCAGCGATAACAATCGCCTTGTGCA
ACACCAGAAAATGCACACTGTCAAAACCCCATATGAATGTCAGGAGTGCGGAGAACGCTTCATTTGCGGC
TCAACCCTGAAGTGCCACGAGAGTGTTCACGCCAGAGAAAAACAAGGATTTTTTGTGAGTGGGAAGATCT
TGGATCAGAACCCAGAACAGAAAGAGAAGTGCTTTAAGTGTAACAAATGTGAGAAAACCTTTAGCTGCAG
CAAATACCTAACTCAGCACGAGAGGATTCACACCAGGGGAGTGAAGCCCTTTGAATGTGACCAGTGTGGG
AAAGCCTTTGGCCAAAGTACTCGGCTCATTCACCATCAAAGAATCCACTCTAGAGTGAGGCTGTATAAAT
GGGGTGAGCAAGGGAAAGCCATCAGCAGTGCCTCCCTTATCAAACTTCAGTCCTTCCACACAAAGGAGCA
CCCTTTTAAATGTAACGAATGCGGAAAGACCTTCAGCCACAGTGCACACCTCTCAAAACATCAGTTAATT
CACGCTGGAGAGAATCCCTTTAAATGTAGTAAGTGTGACAGAGTCTTCACCCAGAGAAACTACCTTGTTC
AGCATGAGCGAACTCATGCCAGAAAGAAGCCGTTGGTGTGTAACGAATGCGGGAAAACGTTCCGTCAGAG
CTCATGCCTTTCTAAGCATCAGAGAATTCACTCAGGTGAGAAGCCCTATGTATGTGATTACTGCGGGAAG
GCCTTCGGCCTGAGTGCTGAGCTTGTCCGCCACCAGAGAATTCACACTGGAGAAAAGCCTTATGTTTGTC
AGGAATGCGGGAAAGCCTTCACCCAGAGCTCATGCCTTTCTATTCACCGGAGAGTTCACACTGGGGAGAA
GCCCTACAGATGTGGTGAATGTGGGAAAGCCTTTGCCCAGAAAGCAAATCTAACACAGCACCAGAGAATT
CACACAGGGGAGAAGCCTTACTCCTGTAATGTGTGTGGCAAAGCTTTTGTCCTCAGTGCCCATCTCAACC
AGCACCTGAGAGTTCACACCCAGGAGACACTTTATCAGTGTCAACGTTGCCAGAAAGCCTTTCGGTGCCA
CTCGAGCCTCAGCCGCCATCAGCGTGTACACAACAAGCAGCAATACTGCCTGTACCCAACTTTCTTGTAC
AAAGTTGGCATTATAAGAAAGCATTGCTTATCAATTTGTTGCAACGAACAGGTCACTATCAGTCAAAATA
AAATCATTATTTGCCATCCAGCTGATATCCCCTATAGTGAGTCGTATTACATGGTCATAGCTGTTTCCTG
GCAGCTCTGGCCCGTGTCTCAAAATCTCTGATGTTACATTGCACAAGATAAAAATATATCATCATGCCTC
CTCTAGACCAGCCAGGACAGAAATGCCTCGACTTCGCTGCTACCCAAGGTTGCCGGGTGACGCACACCGT
GGAAACGGATGAAGGCACGAACCCAGTGGACATAAGCCTGTTCGGTTCGTAAGCTGTAATGCAAGTAGCG
TATGCGCTCACGCAACTGGTCCAGAACCTTGACCGAACGCAGCGGTGGTAACGGCGCAGTGGCGGTTTTC
ATGGCTTGTTATGACTGTTTTTTTGGGGTACAGTCTATGCCTCGGGCATCCAAGCAGCAAGCGCGTTACG
CCGTGGGTCGATGTTTGATGTTATGGAGCAGCAACGATGTTACGCAGCAGGGCAGTCGCCCTAAAACAAA
GTTAAACATTATGAGGGAAGCGGTGATCGCCGAAGTATCGACTCAACTATCAGAGGTAGTTGGCGTCATC
GAGCGCCATCTCGAACCGACGTTGCTGGCCGTACATTTGTACGGCTCCGCAGTGGATGGCGGCCTGAAGC
CACACAGTGATATTGATTTGCTGGTTACGGTGACCGTAAGGCTTGATGAAACAACGCGGCGAGCTTTGAT
CAACGACCTTTTGGAAACTTCGGCTTCCCCTGGAGAGAGCGAGATTCTCCGCGCTGTAGAAGTCACCATT
GTTGTGCACGACGACATCATTCCGTGGCGTTATCCAGCTAAGCGCGAACTGCAATTTGGAGAATGGCAGC
GCAATGACATTCTTGCAGGTATCTTCGAGCCAGCCACGATCGACATTGATCTGGCTATCTTGCTGACAAA
AGCAAGAGAACATAGCGTTGCCTTGGTAGGTCCAGCGGCGGAGGAACTCTTTGATCCGGTTCCTGAACAG
GATCTATTTGAGGCGCTAAATGAAACCTTAACGCTATGGAACTCGCCGCCCGACTGGGCTGGCGATGAGC
GAAATGTAGTGCTTACGTTGTCCCGCATTTGGTACAGCGCAGTAACCGGCAAAATCGCGCCGAAGGATGT
CGCTGCCGACTGGGCAATGGAGCGCCTGCCGGCCCAGTATCAGCCCGTCATACTTGAAGCTAGACAGGCT
TATCTTGGACAAGAAGAAGATCGCTTGGCCTCGCGCGCAGATCAGTTGGAAGAATTTGTCCACTACGTGA
AAGGCGAGATCACCAAGGTAGTCGGCAAATAACCCTCGAGCCACCCATGACCAAAATCCCTTAACGTGAG
TTACGCGTCGTTCCACTGAGCGTCAGACCCCGTAGAAAAGATCAAAGGATCTTCTTGAGATCCTTTTTTT
CTGCGCGTAATCTGCTGCTTGCAAACAAAAAAACCACCGCTACCAGCGGTGGTTTGTTTGCCGGATCAAG
AGCTACCAACTCTTTTTCCGAAGGTAACTGGCTTCAGCAGAGCGCAGATACCAAATACTGTTCTTCTAGT
GTAGCCGTAGTTAGGCCACCACTTCAAGAACTCTGTAGCACCGCCTACATACCTCGCTCTGCTAATCCTG
TTACCAGTGGCTGCTGCCAGTGGCGATAAGTCGTGTCTTACCGGGTTGGACTCAAGACGATAGTTACCGG
ATAAGGCGCAGCGGTCGGGCTGAACGGGGGGTTCGTGCACACAGCCCAGCTTGGAGCGAACGACCTACAC
CGAACTGAGATACCTACAGCGTGAGCTATGAGAAAGCGCCACGCTTCCCGAAGGGAGAAAGGCGGACAGG
TATCCGGTAAGCGGCAGGGTCGGAACAGGAGAGCGCACGAGGGAGCTTCCAGGGGGAAACGCCTGGTATC
TTTATAGTCCTGTCGGGTTTCGCCACCTCTGACTTGAGCGTCGATTTTTGTGATGCTCGTCAGGGGGGCG
GAGCCTATGGAAAAACGCCAGCAACGCGGCCTTTTTACGGTTCCTGGCCTTTTGCTGGCCTTTTGCTCAC
ATGTTCTTTCCTGCGTTATCCCCTGATTCTGTGGATAACCGTATTACCGCCTTTGAGTGAGCTGATACCG
CTCGCCGCAGCCGAACGACCGAGCGCAGCGAGTCAGTGAGCGAGGAAGCGGAAGAGCGCCCAATACGCAA
ACCGCCTCTCCCCGCGCGTTGGCCGATTCATTAATGCAGCTGGCACGACAGGTTTCCCGACTGGAAAGCG
GGCAGTGAGCGCAACGCAATTAATACGCGTACCGCTAGCCAGGAAGAGTTTGTAGAAACGCAAAAAGGCC
ATCCGTCAGGATGGCCTTCTGCTTAGTTTGATGCCTGGCAGTTTATGGCGGGCGTCCTGCCCGCCACCCT
CCGGGCCGTTGCTTCACAACGTTCAAATCCGCTCCCGGCGGATTTGTCCTACTCAGGAGAGCGTTCACCG
ACAAACAACAGATAAAACGAAAGGCCCAGTCTTCCGACTGAGCCTTTCGTTTTATTTGATGCCTGGCAGT
TCCCTACTCTCGCGTTAACGCTAGCATGGATGTTTTCCCAGTCACGACGTTGTAAAACGACGGCCAGTCT
TAAGCTCGGGCCC
