>Addgene plasmid #88023 | pDONR223-ZNF473 | depositor partial sequence | sequence record 171627 | insert
ATGGCTGAGGAATTTGTGACCCTCAAGGATGTCGGCATGGACTTCACCTTGGGAGACTGGGAGCAGCTCG
GGCTGGAACAGGGGGACACGTTCTGGGACACAGCGTTGGACAATTGCCAGGACCTCTTCCTGCTGGACCC
CCCAAGACCCAACCTGACCTCCCACCCAGATGGCAGTGAAGATCTGGAGCCTCTGGCAGGAGGAAGCCCA
GAAGCAACAAGCCCTGATGTGACTGAGACCAAGAACTCTCCTCTGATGGAGGATTTCTTCGAAGAAGGAT
TCTCCCAGGAGATTATAGAGATGTTATCCAAGGATGGCTTCTGGAACTCCAATTTCGGAGAAGCCTGTAT
AGAGGACACCTGGTTAGATAGTTTGCTAGGCGATCCAGAAAGTCTTCTGAGGTCTGATATTGCCACCAAC
GGGGAAAGTCCCACGGAATGCAAGAGTCATGAATTAAAGAGAGGACTCAGTCCTGTGTCCACCGTTTCCA
CGGGAGAAGATTCCATGGTGCATAATGTTTCTGAAAAGACCCTCACACCAGCTAAGTCTAAGGAATATAG
GGGTGAGTTTTTCTCCTACTCCGACCACAGCCAGCAGGATTCTGTTCAGGAAGGGGAGAAACCATATCAA
TGTAGTGAATGTGGGAAAAGCTTCAGTGGGAGTTACCGTCTTACCCAGCACTGGATCACTCATACTAGGG
AGAAACCCACTGTCCATCAAGAGTGTGAGCAAGGTTTTGACCGGAATGCTTCCCTTTCTGTGTATCCGAA
AACTCACACGGGCTACAAATTCTATGTGTGTAATGAATATGGGACAACTTTTAGTCAGAGTACATACCTG
TGGCATCAGAAAACTCACACTGGAGAAAAACCATGTAAGAGTCAAGATAGTGACCACCCACCCAGTCATG
ACACACAGCCTGGTGAGCATCAGAAAACTCACACAGATAGTAAGTCCTACAACTGTAACGAATGCGGCAA
GGCTTTTACCCGGATCTTCCACCTTACTCGGCACCAGAAGATCCACACTCGGAAACGCTATGAGTGTTCC
AAGTGCCAGGCGACCTTCAACTTGAGAAAACACCTCATCCAACATCAGAAAACTCACGCTGCAAAAACTA
CCTCTGAGTGTCAGGAGTGTGGGAAGATTTTTAGGCACAGTTCGCTGCTCATTGAACACCAGGCTCTTCA
TGCTGGAGAGGAGCCTTATAAGTGTAACGAACGTGGGAAATCCTTCAGGCATAACTCTACCCTAAAGATC
CATCAGAGGGTTCACAGTGGAGAGAAGCCTTACAAATGCAGTGAGTGTGGGAAGGCCTTCCACCGGCACA
CTCACCTTAATGAACATCGGCGAATTCATACAGGCTACAGACCCCACAAATGTCAGGAATGCGTCAGGAG
TTTCAGCCGGCCCTCACATCTGATGCGACATCAGGCCATTCACACCGCAGAAAAGCCCTATAGCTGTGCT
GAATGCAAGGAGACTTTCAGCGATAACAATCGCCTTGTGCAACACCAGAAAATGCACACTGTCAAAACCC
CATATGAATGTCAGGAGTGCGGAGAACGCTTCATTTGCGGCTCAACCCTGAAGTGCCACGAGAGTGTTCA
CGCCAGAGAAAAACAAGGATTTTTTGTGAGTGGGAAGATCTTGGATCAGAACCCAGAACAGAAAGAGAAG
TGCTTTAAGTGTAACAAATGTGAGAAAACCTTTAGCTGCAGCAAATACCTAACTCAGCACGAGAGGATTC
ACACCAGGGGAGTGAAGCCCTTTGAATGTGACCAGTGTGGGAAAGCCTTTGGCCAAAGTACTCGGCTCAT
TCACCATCAAAGAATCCACTCTAGAGTGAGGCTGTATAAATGGGGTGAGCAAGGGAAAGCCATCAGCAGT
GCCTCCCTTATCAAACTTCAGTCCTTCCACACAAAGGAGCACCCTTTTAAATGTAACGAATGCGGAAAGA
CCTTCAGCCACAGTGCACACCTCTCAAAACATCAGTTAATTCACGCTGGAGAGAATCCCTTTAAATGTAG
TAAGTGTGACAGAGTCTTCACCCAGAGAAACTACCTTGTTCAGCATGAGCGAACTCATGCCAGAAAGAAG
CCGTTGGTGTGTAACGAATGCGGGAAAACGTTCCGTCAGAGCTCATGCCTTTCTAAGCATCAGAGAATTC
ACTCAGGTGAGAAGCCCTATGTATGTGATTACTGCGGGAAGGCCTTCGGCCTGAGTGCTGAGCTTGTCCG
CCACCAGAGAATTCACACTGGAGAAAAGCCTTATGTTTGTCAGGAATGCGGGAAAGCCTTCACCCAGAGC
TCATGCCTTTCTATTCACCGGAGAGTTCACACTGGGGAGAAGCCCTACAGATGTGGTGAATGTGGGAAAG
CCTTTGCCCAGAAAGCAAATCTAACACAGCACCAGAGAATTCACACAGGGGAGAAGCCTTACTCCTGTAA
TGTGTGTGGCAAAGCTTTTGTCCTCAGTGCCCATCTCAACCAGCACCTGAGAGTTCACACCCAGGAGACA
CTTTATCAGTGTCAACGTTGCCAGAAAGCCTTTCGGTGCCACTCGAGCCTCAGCCGCCATCAGCGTGTAC
ACAACAAGCAGCAATACTGCCTGTAG
